>Addgene plasmid #211856 | pUPD2-N-L-HR1bR181A R185A (B4-B5) | addgene full sequence | sequence record 417764 | Addgene NGS Result
TAGAGCGATGAGTGGTCTCGAGCCGGAGGTGGCTCATCTGGCGGAGGTGCTACTAATCTTTCTAGAGTTG
CTGGACTTGAAAAGCAACTTGCTATTGAACTTAAGGTTAAGCAAGGTGCTGAAAATATGATTCAAACTTA
TTCTAATGGATCTACTAAGGATAGAAAGCTTCTTCTTACTGCTCAACAAATGCTTCAAGATTCTAAGACT
AAGATTGATATTATTGCAATGCAACTTGCAAGAGCTCTTCAAGCTGGTCAACTTGAAAATCAAGCTGCTC
CTTGAGCTTTGAGACCACTCATCGCGACTAGTAGCGGCCGCTGCAGTCCGGCAAAAAAGGGCAAGGTGTC
ACCACCCTGCCCTTTTTCTTTAAAACCGAAAAGATTACTTCGCGTTATGCAGGCTTCCTCGCTCACTGAC
TCGCTGCGCTCGGTCGTTCGGCTGCGGCGAGCGGTATCAGCTCACTCAAAGGCGGTAATACGGTTATCCA
CAGAATCAGGGGATAACGCAGGAAAGAACATGTGAGCAAAAGGCCAGCAAAAGGCCAGGAACCGTAAAAA
GGCCGCGTTGCTGGCGTTTTTCCACAGGCTCCGCCCCCCTGACGAGCATCACAAAAATCGACGCTCAAGT
CAGAGGTGGCGAAACCCGACAGGACTATAAAGATACCAGGCGTTTCCCCCTGGAAGCTCCCTCGTGCGCT
CTCCTGTTCCGACCCTGCCGCTTACCGGATACCTGTCCGCCTTTCTCCCTTCGGGAAGCGTGGCGCTTTC
TCATAGCTCACGCTGTAGGTATCTCAGTTCGGTGTAGGTCGTTCGCTCCAAGCTGGGCTGTGTGCACGAA
CCCCCCGTTCAGCCCGACCGCTGCGCCTTATCCGGTAACTATCGTCTTGAGTCCAACCCGGTAAGACACG
ACTTATCGCCACTGGCAGCAGCCACTGGTAACAGGATTAGCAGAGCGAGGTATGTAGGCGGTGCTACAGA
GTTCTTGAAGTGGTGGCCTAACTACGGCTACACTAGAAGAACAGTATTTGGTATCTGCGCTCTGCTGAAG
CCAGTTACCTTCGGAAAAAGAGTTGGTAGCTCTTGATCCGGCAAACAAACCACCGCTGGTAGCGGTGGTT
TTTTTGTTTGCAAGCAGCAGATTACGCGCAGAAAAAAAGGATCTCAAGAAGATCCTTTGATCTTTTCTAC
GGGGTCTGACGCTCAGTGGAACGAAAACTCACGTTAAGGGATTTTGGTCATGAGATTATCAAAAAGGATC
TTCACCTAGATCCTTTTAAATTAAAAATGAAGTTTTAAATCAATCTAAAGTATATATGAGTAAACTTGGT
CTGACAGCTCGAGGCTTGGATTCTCACCAATAAAAAACGCCCGGCGGCAACCGAGCGTTCTGAACAAATC
CAGATGGAGTTCTGAGGTCATTACTGGATCTATCAACAGGAGTCCAAGCGAGCTCGATATCAAATTACGC
CCCGCCCTGCCACTCGTCGCAGTACTGTTGTAATTCATTAAGCATTCTGCCGACATGGAAGCCATCACAA
ACGGCATGATGAACCTGAATCGCCAGCGGCATCAGCACCTTGTCGCCTTGCGTATAATATTTGCCCATGG
TGAAAACGGGGGCGAAGAAGTTGTCCATATTGGCCACGTTTAAATCAAAACTGGTGAAACTCACCCAGGG
ATTGGCTGATACGAAAAACATATTCTCAATAAACCCTTTAGGGAAATAGGCCAGGTTTTCACCGTAACAC
GCCACATCTTGCGAATATATGTGTAGAAACTGCCGGAAATCGTCGTGGTATTCACTCCAGAGTGATGAAA
ACGTTTCAGTTTGCTCATGGAAAACGGTGTAACAAGGGTGAACACTATCCCATATCACCAGCTCACCGTC
TTTCATTGCCATACGAAATTCCGGATGAGCATTCATCAGGCGGGCAAGAATGTGAATAAAGGCCGGATAA
AACTTGTGCTTATTTTTCTTTACGGTCTTTAAAAAGGCCGTAATATCCAGCTGAACGGTCTGGTTATAGG
TACATTGAGCAACTGACTGAAATGCCTCAAAATGTTCTTTACGATGCCATTGGGATATATCAACGGTGGT
ATATCCAGTGATTTTTTTCTCCATTTTAGCTTCCTTAGCTCCTGAAAATCTCGATAACTCAAAAAATACG
CCCGGTAGTGATCTTATTTCATTATGGTGAAAGTTGGAACCTCTTACGTGCCCGATCAACTCGAGTGCCA
CCTGACGTCTAAGAAACCATTATTATCATGACATTAACCTATAAAAATAGGCGTATCACGAGGCAGAATT
TCAGATAAAAAAAATCCTTAGCTTTCGCTAAGGATGATTTCTGGAATTCGCGGCCGCTTC
Features (pLannotate 1.2.2; 9 found; start..end, strand, type, name):
     25..282     +  CDS            PKN1 (fragment): PKN1_HUMAN - Also known as PAK1, PKN, PRK1, PRKCL1. Experimental evidence at protein level: Swiss-Prot protein existence level 1. PKC-related serine/threonine-protein kinase involved in various processes such as regulation of the intermediate filaments of the actin cytoskeleton, cell migration, tumor cell invasion and transcription regulation. Part of a signaling cascade that begins with the activation of the adrenergic receptor ADRA1B and leads to the activation of MAPK14. Regulates the cytoskeletal network by phosphorylating proteins such as VIM and neurofilament proteins NEFH, NEFL and NEFM
    307..326     +  misc_feature   BioBrick suffix: universal suffix for all parts
    327..384     +  terminator     his operon terminator: This putative transcriptin terminator from the E. coli his operon has a 2-bp deletion introduced during synthesis. Its efficiency has not been determined.
    579..1167    -  rep_origin     ori: high-copy-number ColE1/pMB1/pBR322/pUC origin of replication
   1350..1444    -  terminator     lambda t0 terminator: transcription terminator from phage lambda
   1468..2124    -  CDS            cat: CAT_ECOLX - Experimental evidence at protein level: Swiss-Prot protein existence level 1. This enzyme is an effector of chloramphenicol resistance in bacteria. From Escherichia coli. This protein is used as a marker in many commonly used cloning vectors, such as pACYC184.
   2125..2222    -  promoter       cat promoter: promoter of the E. coli cat gene encoding chloramphenicol acetyltransferase
   2308..2351    -  terminator     bacterial terminator: putative bacterial transcription terminator
   2354..5       +  misc_feature   BioBrick prefix (across the origin): BioBrick prefix for parts that do not start with "ATG"
