[The description below was written by a language model from this plasmid's Addgene catalogue record and pLannotate feature annotations shown in this document.]
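Description:
pUPD2-N-L-HR1bR181A R185A (B4-B5) is a small (about 2.4 kb) part-storage plasmid built on pUPD2, the universal domestication vector of the GoldenBraid modular cloning system used in plant synthetic biology. It is a bacterial cloning vector only. It replicates from a high-copy ColE1/pUC-type origin and is selected with chloramphenicol through a cat gene driven by its native promoter and followed by the lambda t0 terminator. Additional bacterial terminators (a his operon terminator and a putative terminator) and BioBrick prefix and suffix sequences flank the cloning site, insulating the stored part from transcription elsewhere in the backbone. The plasmid carries no plant promoter, terminator or selection marker, so the part is not expressed from this vector.

The insert is a synthetic coding sequence of roughly 260 bp that the annotation matches to a fragment of human PKN1, consistent with the HR1b domain of that kinase. It carries two alanine substitutions, R181A and R185A, and the record describes it as a mutant form of the HR1b degron. The record does not state the functional consequence of these mutations. The fragment was inserted through BsmBI sites that were destroyed during cloning, which is how a sequence is domesticated into a standardized part. The "B4-B5" label indicates its position in the assembly grammar, and "N-L" may refer to an N-terminal linker, though the record does not define it. The associated work describes an inducible system for rapid depletion of target proteins in plants, and this plasmid supplies the mutant degron module for assembly into fusion transcriptional units in downstream vectors.
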