Addgene plasmid #211856: pUPD2-N-L-HR1bR181A R185A (B4-B5)
Purpose: CDS for mutant HR1b degron in domestication vector
Depositing lab: Marcela Rojas-Pierce. Depositing organization: North Carolina State University. Publication: Rapid depletion of target proteins in plants by an inducible protein degradation system. Huang L, Rojas-Pierce M. Plant Cell. 2024 Mar 6:koae072. doi: 10.1093/plcell/koae072. PubMed 38446628.
Backbone
  Vector backbone: pUPD2
  Backbone manufacturer: Diego Orzaez Lab
  Backbone size w/o insert (bp): 2105
  Vector type: Synthetic Biology
Growth in bacteria
  Bacterial resistance: Chloramphenicol, 25 μg/mL
  Growth temperature: 37°C
  Growth strain: DH5alpha
  Copy number: High Copy
Gene/Insert
  Gene/Insert name: HR1b
  Species: Synthetic
  Mutation: R181A R185A
  Cloning method: Restriction Enzyme; 5′ cloning site BsmBI (destroyed during cloning); 3′ cloning site BsmBI (destroyed during cloning)
Terms and licenses: Academic/Nonprofit Terms; Industry Terms: Not Available to Industry
Depositor comments: Rojas-Pierce Lab plasmid pMRP0818
How to cite: pUPD2-N-L-HR1bR181A R185A (B4-B5) was a gift from Marcela Rojas-Pierce (Addgene plasmid # 211856 ; http://n2t.net/addgene:211856 ; RRID:Addgene_211856)
